>Addgene plasmid #56392 | mVenus-Sequestosome1-C-18 | depositor partial sequence | sequence record 87287 | insert sequence
GAACGTCAGATCCGCTAGCGCTACCGGTCGCCACCATGGTGAGCAAGGGCGAGGAGCTGTTCACCGGGGT
GGTGCCCATCCTGGTCGAGCTGGACGGCGACGTAAACGGCCACAAGTTCAGCGTGTCCGGCGAGGGCGAG
GGCGATGCCACCTACGGCAAGCTGACCCTGAAGCTGATCTGCACCACCGGCAAGCTGCCCGTGCCCTGGC
CCACCCTCGTGACCACCCTGGGCTACGGCCTGCAGTGCTTCGCCCGCTACCCCGACCACATGAAGCAGCA
CGACTTCTTCAAGTCCGCCATGCCCGAAGGCTACGTCCAGGAGCGCACCATCTTCTTCAAGGACGACGGC
AACTACAAGACCCGCGCCGAGGTGAAGTTCGAGGGCGACACCCTGGTGAACCGCATCGAGCTGAAGGGCA
TCGACTTCAAGGAGGACGGCAACATCCTGGGGCACAAGCTGGAGTACAACTACAACAGCCACAACGTCTA
TATCACCGCCGACAAGCAGAAGAACGGCATCAAGGCCAACTTCAAGATCCGCCACAACATCGAGGACGGC
GGCGTGCAGCTCGCCGACCACTACCAGCAGAACACCCCCATCGGCGACGGCCCCGTGCTGCTGCCCGACA
ACCACTACCTGAGCTACCAGTCCAAGCTGAGCAAAGACCCCAACGAGAAGCGCGATCACATGGTCCTGCT
GGAGTTCGTGACCGCCGCCGGGATCACTCTCGGCATGGACGAGCTGTACAAGTCCGGACTCAGATCTCGA
GAGAGCGGAGGTAGCGCATCCGGCGGAAGCGGAGGAGCCATGTCCTACGTGAAGGATGACATCTTCCGAA
TCTACATTAAAGAGAAAAAAGAGTGCCGGCGGGACCACCGCCCACCGTGTGCTCAGGAGGCGCCCCGCAA
CATGGTGCACCCCAATGTGATCTGCGATGGCTGCAATGGGCCTGTGGTAGGAACCCGCTACAAGTGCAGC
GTCTGCCCAGACTACGACTTGTGTAGCGTCTGCGAGGGAAAGGGCTTGCACCGGGGGCACACCAAGCTCG
CATTCCCCAGCCCCTTCGGGCACCTGTCTGAGGGCTTCTCGCACAGCCGCTGGCTCCGGAAGGTGAAACA
CGGACACTTCGGGTGGCCAGGATGGGAAATGGGTCCACCAGGAAACTGGAGCCCACGTCCTCCTCGTGCA
GGGGAGGCCCGCCCTGGCCCCACGGCAGAATCAGCTTCTGGTCCATCGGAGGATCCGAGTGTGAATTTCC
TGAAGAACGTTGGGGAGAGTGTGGCAGCTGCCCTTAGCCCTCTGGGCATTGAAGTTGATATCGATGTGGA
GCACGGAGGGAAAAGAAGCCGCCTGACCCCCGTCTCTCCAGAGAGTTCCAGCACAGAGGAGAAGAGCAGC
TCACAGCCAAGCAGCTGCTGCTCTGATCCCAGCAAGCCGGGTGGGAATGTTGAGGGCGCCACGCAGTCTC
TGGCGGAGCAGATGAGAAAGATCGCCTTGGAGTCCGAGGGGCGCCCTGAGGAACAGATGGAGTCGGATAA
CTGTTCAGGAGGAGATGATGACTGGACCCATCTGTCTTCAAAAGAAGTGGACCCGTCTACAGGTGAACTC
CAGTCCCTACAGATGCCAGAATCCGAAGGGCCAAGCTCTCTGGACCCCTCCCAGGAGGGACCCACAGGGC
TGAAGGAAGCTGCCTTGTACCCACATCTCCCGCCAGAGGCTGACCCGCGGCTGATTGAGTCCCTCTCCCA
GATGCTGTCCATGGGCTTCTCTGATGAAGGCGGCTGGCTCACCAGGCTCCTGCAGACCAAGAACTATGAC
ATCGGAGCGGCTCTGGACACCATCCAGTATTCAAAGCATCCCCCGCCGTTGTGAGAATTCTGCAGTCGAC
GGTACCGCGGGCCCGGGATCCACCGGATCTAGATAACTGATCATAATCAGCCATACCACATT
