>Addgene plasmid #56392 | mVenus-Sequestosome1-C-18 | addgene partial sequence | sequence record 109746 | EGFP-C 5'-CATGGTCCTGCTGGAGTTCGTG-3'
GAGCTGTACAAGTCCGGACTCAGATCTCGAGAGAGCGGAGGTAGCGCATCCGGCGGAAGCGGAGGAGCCA
TGTCCTACGTGAAGGATGACATCTTCCGAATCTACATTAAAGAGAAAAAAGAGTGCCGGCGGGACCACCG
CCCACCGTGTGCTCAGGAGGCGCCCCGCAACATGGTGCACCCCAATGTGATCTGCGATGGCTGCAATGGG
CCTGTGGTAGGAACCCGCTACAAGTGCAGCGTCTGCCCAGACTACGACTTGTGTAGCGTCTGCGAGGGAA
AGGGCTTGCACCGGGGGCACACCAAGCTCGCATTCCCCAGCCCCTTCGGGCACCTGTCTGAGGGCTTCTC
GCACAGCCGCTGGCTCCGGAAGGTGAAACACGGACACTTCGGGTGGCCAGGATGGGAAATGGGTCCACCA
GGAAACTGGAGCCCACGTCCTCCTCGTGCAGGGGAGGCCCGCCCTGGCCCCACGGCAGAATCAGCTTCTG
GTCCATCGGAGGATCCGAGTGTGAATTTCCTGAAGAACGTTGGGGAGAGTGTGGCAGCTGCCCTTAGCCC
TCTGGGCATTGAAGTTGATATCGATGTGGAGCACGGAGGGAAAAGAAGCCGCCTGACCCCCGTCTCTCCA
GAGAGTTCCAGCACAGAGGAGAAGAGCAGCTCACAGCCAAGCAGCTGCTGCTCTGATCCCAGCAAGCCGG
GTGGGAATGTTGAGGGCGCCACGCAGTCTCTGGCGGAGCAGATGAGAAAGATCGCCTTGGAGTCCGAGGG
GCGCCCTGAGGAACAGATGGAGTCGGATAACTGTTCAGGAGGAGATGATGACTGGACCCATCTGTCTT
