[The description below was written by a language model from this plasmid's Addgene catalogue record.]
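Description:
mVenus-Sequestosome1-C-18 is a mammalian expression plasmid built on the mVenus-C1 backbone (about 4.75 kb without the insert), a fluorescent-protein fusion vector in which the gene of interest is placed downstream of the fluorophore. It is propagated in E. coli as a high-copy plasmid under kanamycin selection, and it carries a neomycin resistance marker so that transfected mammalian cells can be selected with G418. No feature table accompanies the record, so the origin of replication and the promoter driving the resistance marker are not stated. The use of an SV40 polyA reverse sequencing primer suggests an SV40 polyadenylation signal downstream of the fusion.

The payload is human sequestosome 1 (SQSTM1, also known as p62), an adaptor protein widely studied in selective autophagy and ubiquitin-linked signalling, expressed from the CMV promoter for strong constitutive transcription in mammalian cells. mVenus, a monomeric yellow fluorescent protein, is fused to the N terminus of the insert. The "C-18" in the name probably denotes this C-type orientation and an 18-residue linker, but the record does not explain it. The insert is not full length: the record notes that it starts at amino acid 86 of sequestosome 1, so the N-terminal portion of the protein is missing, which should be considered when interpreting its behaviour relative to the native protein.

The construct is catalogued as a localization marker, annotated as "membrane scaffold", with excitation at 515 nm and emission at 528 nm. It is intended for fluorescence imaging of the tagged protein's distribution in live or fixed transfected cells. The cloning method is recorded as unknown.
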