Addgene plasmid #56392: mVenus-Sequestosome1-C-18
Purpose: Localization: Membrane Scaffold, Excitation: 515, Emission: 528
Depositing lab: Michael Davidson. Depositing organization: Florida State University, Tallahassee.
Backbone
  Vector backbone: mVenus-C1
  Backbone size w/o insert (bp): 4750
  Vector type: Mammalian Expression
  Selectable markers: Neomycin (select with G418)
Growth in bacteria
  Bacterial resistance: Kanamycin, 50 μg/mL
  Growth temperature: 37°C
  Growth strain: DH5alpha
  Copy number: High Copy
Gene/Insert
  Gene/Insert name: Sequestosome1 (alt name: NM_003900.4)
  Species: H. sapiens (human)
  Mutation: Starts at amino acid 86 of Sequestosome1
  Entrez Gene: SQSTM1 (a.k.a. A170, DMRV, EBIAP, FTDALS3, NADGP, OSIL, PDB3, ZIP3, p60, p62, p62B)
  Promoter: CMV
  Tag / fusion protein: mVenus (N terminal on backbone)
  Cloning method: Unknown
  Sequencing primers: 5′ CMV-F; 3′ SV40pA-R
Terms and licenses: Academic/Nonprofit Terms; Industry Terms
Depositor comments: . Excitation = 515; Emission = 528
How to cite: mVenus-Sequestosome1-C-18 was a gift from Michael Davidson (Addgene plasmid # 56392 ; http://n2t.net/addgene:56392 ; RRID:Addgene_56392)
